Addgene plasmid #53683: MAPK7A-c029
Purpose: Baculovirus expression for structure determination; may not be full ORF
Depositing lab: Nicola Burgess-Brown. Depositing organization: University of Oxford.
Backbone
  Vector backbone: pFB-LIC-Bse
  Backbone manufacturer: SGC
  Vector type: Baculovirus expression
Growth in bacteria
  Bacterial resistance: Ampicillin, 100 μg/mL
  Growth temperature: 37°C
  Growth strain: Mach1
  Growth instructions: Sf9 cell line is recommended for expression
  Copy number: High Copy
Gene/Insert
  Gene/Insert name: MAPK7A (alt name: gi|20986501)
  Promoter: polyhedrin promoter
  Tag / fusion protein: His6-TEV (N terminal on insert)
  Cloning method: Ligation Independent Cloning
  Sequencing primers: 5′ Polyhedrin forward
Terms and licenses: Academic/Nonprofit Terms; Industry Terms: Not Available to Industry
Depositor comments: Baculovirus transfer vector (Bac-to-bac), N-terminal His-tag, TEV http://www.thesgc.org/structures/4B99/
How to cite: MAPK7A-c029 was a gift from Nicola Burgess-Brown (Addgene plasmid # 53683 ; http://n2t.net/addgene:53683 ; RRID:Addgene_53683)
