[The description below was written by a language model from this plasmid's Addgene catalogue record.]
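Description:
MAPK7A-c029 is a baculovirus transfer plasmid built on the pFB-LIC-Bse backbone, a ligation-independent cloning derivative of the pFastBac-type vectors used in the Bac-to-Bac system. It is maintained in E. coli as a high-copy plasmid under ampicillin selection. As a Bac-to-Bac transfer vector, it is not itself the expression agent. Its expression cassette is meant to be moved into a baculovirus shuttle genome (bacmid) in a suitable E. coli host, and the resulting recombinant bacmid is then used to generate virus that infects insect cells. The record recommends Sf9 cells for expression. No feature table is supplied, so details such as the origin of replication, the transposition elements and any additional markers on the backbone are not documented here.

The insert is MAPK7A, a construct of MAPK7 (mitogen-activated protein kinase 7), introduced by ligation-independent cloning. The record notes that it may not represent the full open reading frame, which is typical of constructs trimmed to a well-behaved domain for crystallography, but the exact boundaries are not stated. Expression is driven by the polyhedrin promoter, a very strong, very late baculoviral promoter that gives high protein yields in infected insect cells. The protein carries an N-terminal hexahistidine tag followed by a TEV protease cleavage site. This arrangement allows capture by immobilised metal affinity chromatography, after which the tag can be removed.

The stated purpose is production of recombinant protein for structure determination, and the depositor comments link the construct to a solved structure.
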