>Addgene plasmid #53683 | MAPK7A-c029 | depositor partial sequence | sequence record 83810 | insert sequence
ATGGGCCACCATCATCATCATCATTCTTCTGGTGTAGATCTGGGTACCGAGAACCTGTACTTCCAATCCA
TGGCCGAGCCTCTGAAGGAGGAAGACGGCGAGGACGGCTCTGCGGAGCCCCCCGGGCCCGTGAAGGCCGA
ACCCGCCCACACCGCTGCCTCTGTAGCGGCCAAGAACCTGGCCCTGCTTAAAGCCCGCTCCTTCGATGTG
ACCTTTGACGTGGGCGACGAGTACGAGATCATCGAGACCATAGGCAACGGGGCCTATGGAGTGGTGTCCT
CCGCCCGCCGCCGCCTCACCGGCCAGCAGGTGGCCATCAAGAAGATCCCTAATGCTTTCGATGTGGTGAC
CAATGCCAAGCGGACCCTCAGGGAGCTGAAGATCCTCAAGCACTTTAAACACGACAACATCATCGCCATC
AAGGACATCCTGAGGCCCACCGTGCCCTATGGCGAATTCAAATCTGTCTACGTGGTCCTGGACCTGATGG
AAAGCGACCTGCACCAGATCATCCACTCCTCACAGCCCCTCACACTGGAACACGTGCGCTACTTCCTGTA
CCAACTGCTGCGGGGCCTGAAGTACATGCACTCGGCTCAGGTCATCCACCGTGACCTGAAGCCCTCCAAC
CTATTGGTGAATGAGAACTGTGAGCTCAAGATTGGTGACTTTGGTATGGCTCGTGGCCTGTGCACCTCGC
CCGCTGAACATCAGTACTTCATGACTGAGTATGTGGCCACGCGCTGGTACCGTGCGCCCGAGCTCATGCT
CTCTTTGCATGAGTATACACAGGCTATTGACCTCTGGTCTGTGGGCTGCATCTTTGGTGAGATGCTGGCC
CGGCGCCAGCTCTTCCCAGGCAAAAACTATGTACACCAGCTACAGCTCATCATGATGGTGCTGGGTACCC
CATCACCAGCCGTGATTCAGGCTGTGGGGGCTGAGAGGGTGCGGGCCTATATCCAGAGCTTGCCACCACG
CCAGCCTGTGCCCTGGGAGACAGTGTACCCAGGTGCCGACCGCCAGGCCCTATCACTGCTGGGTCGCATG
CTGCGTTTTGAGCCCAGCGCTCGCATCTCAGCAGCTGCTGCCCTTCGCCACCCTTTCCTGGCCAAGTACC
ATGATCCTGATGATGAGCCTGACTGTGCCCCGCCCTTTGACTTTGCCTTTGACCGCGAAGCCCTCACTCG
GGAGCGCATTAAGGAGGCCATTGTGGCTGAAATTGAGGACTTCCATGCAAGGCGTGAGGGCATCCGCCAA
TGACAGTAAAGGTGGATACGGATCCGAATTCGAGCTCCGTCGACAAGCTT
