>Addgene plasmid #53683 | MAPK7A-c029 | addgene partial sequence | sequence record 90003 | Polyhedrin-F 5'-AAATGATAACCATCTCGC-3'
ACAGTTTTGTAATAAAAAAACCTATAAATATTCCGGATTATTCATACCGTCCCACCATCGGGCGCGGATC
TCGGTCCGAAAACCATGGGCCACCATCATCATCATCATTCTTCTGGTGTAGATCTGGGTACCGAGAACCT
GTACTTCCAATCCATGGCCGAGCCTCTGAAGGAGGAAGACGGCGAGGACGGCTCTGCGGAGCCCCCCGGG
CCCGTGAAGGCCGAACCCGCCCACACCGCTGCCTCTGTAGCGGCCAAGAACCTGGCCCTGCTTAAAGCCC
GCTCCTTCGATGTGACCTTTGACGTGGGCGACGAGTACGAGATCATCGAGACCATAGGCAACGGGGCCTA
TGGAGTGGTGTCCTCCGCCCGCCGCCGCCTCACCGGCCAGCAGGTGGCCATCAAGAAGATCCCTAATGCT
TTCGATGTGGTGACCAATGCCAAGCGGACCCTCAGGGAGCTGAAGATCCTCAAGCACTTTAAACACGACA
ACATCATCGCCATCAAGGACATCCTGAGGCCCACCGTGCCCTATGGCGAATTCAAATCTGTCTACGTGGT
CCTGGACCTGATGGAAAGCGACCTGCACCAGATCATCCACTCCTCACAGCCCCTCACACTGGAACACGTG
CGCTACTTCCTGTACCAACTGCTGCGGGGCCTGAAGTACATGCACTCGGCTCAGGTCATCCACCGTGACC
TGAAGCCCTCCAACCTATTGGTGAATGAGAACTGTGAGCTCAAGATTGGTGACTTTGGTATGGCTCGTGG
CCTGTGCACCTCGCCCGCTGAACATCAGTACTTCATGACTGAGTATGTGGCCACGCGCTGGTACCGTGCG
CCCGAGCTCATGCTCTCTTTGCATGAGTATACACAGGCTATTGACCTCTGGTCTGTGGGCTGCATCTTTG
GTGAGATGCTGGCCCGGCGCCAGCTCTTCCCAGGCAAAAACTATGTACACCAGCTACAGCTCATCATGAT
GGTGCTGGGTACCCCATCACCAGCCGTGATTCAGGCTGTGGGGGCTGA
